Addgene plasmid #156514: pD649-HAsp-MPZL2-Fc(DAPA)-AviTag-6xHis
Purpose: Mammalian expression of cell-surface protein extracellular domain fused to Fc(DAPA)-Avi-6xHis. Protein is secreted from cells.
Depositing lab: Chris Garcia. Depositing organization: Stanford University. Publication: A Human IgSF Cell-Surface Interactome Reveals a Complex Network of Protein-Protein Interactions. Wojtowicz WM, Vielmetter J, Fernandes RA, Siepe DH, Eastman CL, Chisholm GB, Cox S, Klock H, Anderson PW, Rue SM, Miller JJ, Glaser SM, Bragstad ML, Vance J, Lam AW, Lesley SA, Zinn K, Garcia KC. Cell. 2020 Aug 20;182(4):1027-1043.e17. doi: 10.1016/j.cell.2020.07.025. PubMed 32822567.
Backbone
  Vector backbone: pD649
  Backbone size w/o insert (bp): 6106
  Vector type: Mammalian Expression
Growth in bacteria
  Bacterial resistance: Ampicillin, 100 μg/mL
  Growth temperature: 37°C
  Growth strain: DH5alpha
  Copy number: High Copy
Gene/Insert
  Gene/Insert name: MPZL2
  Species: H. sapiens (human)
  Insert size (bp): 384
  Mutation: Fc region of human IgG contains D265A and P329A mutations (DAPA)
  Entrez Gene: MPZL2 (a.k.a. EVA, EVA1)
  Promoter: CMV/SP6
  Tag / fusion protein: Fc(DAPA)-AviTag-6xHis (C terminal on backbone)
  Cloning method: Restriction Enzyme; 5′ cloning site GCGGCCGC (not destroyed); 3′ cloning site GGCGCGCC (not destroyed)
  Sequencing primers: 5′ ATTTAGGTGACACTATAG; 3′ CACGTACCAGTTGAACTTCACC
Resource information
  A portion of this plasmid was derived from a plasmid made by: synthesis by ThermoFisher
Terms and licenses: Academic/Nonprofit Terms; Industry Terms: Not Available to Industry
Depositor comments: Some plasmids in this collection may have an IS4-like element ISVsa5 family transposase upstream of the CMV promoter.
How to cite: pD649-HAsp-MPZL2-Fc(DAPA)-AviTag-6xHis was a gift from Chris Garcia (Addgene plasmid # 156514 ; http://n2t.net/addgene:156514 ; RRID:Addgene_156514)
