[The description below was written by a language model from this plasmid's Addgene catalogue record and pLannotate feature annotations shown in this document.]
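Description:
pD649-HAsp-MPZL2-Fc(DAPA)-AviTag-6xHis is a mammalian expression plasmid built on the pD649 backbone for secreted production of the extracellular domain of human MPZL2 (also known as EVA/EVA1). It is maintained in E. coli as a high-copy plasmid through a ColE1/pUC-type origin and selected with ampicillin via a complete β-lactamase gene. The sequenced record is 6,490 nt, consistent with the stated backbone plus a 384 bp insert.

The expression cassette is driven by the CMV immediate-early enhancer and promoter, followed by a fragment of CMV intron A and an SP6 promoter that can serve for in vitro transcription or as a sequencing primer site. The open reading frame begins with a signal peptide: the plasmid name indicates an "HAsp" leader, while the automated annotation matches this region only partially to a mouse IgH signal sequence. The MPZL2 ectodomain, which the annotation does not call as a feature, sits between retained NotI and AscI recognition sequences and is fused at its C terminus to a human IgG Fc, an AviTag and a 6xHis tag, with a bGH polyadenylation signal terminating the transcript. The Fc carries the D265A and P329A (DAPA) substitutions, generally used to reduce Fc effector interactions. The annotation tool labels the Fc as an IGHG4 fragment, whereas the catalogue says only human IgG. The Fc dimerises the fusion, the AviTag allows site-specific biotinylation by BirA, and the His tag supports metal-affinity purification.

A separate SV40/EM7 promoter unit lies upstream of sequences annotated as partial PuroR and ble fragments with an SV40 poly(A) signal, so the record does not clearly establish a functional mammalian selection marker. The depositor notes that some plasmids in this collection may carry an IS4-like transposase upstream of the CMV promoter. None is annotated here. The construct belongs to a collection used for mapping protein interactions among human IgSF cell-surface proteins.
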