Features (pLannotate 1.2.2; 20 found; start..end, strand, type, name):
    140..187     -  promoter       EM7 promoter: synthetic bacterial promoter&nbsp
    235..564     -  promoter       SV40 promoter: SV40 enhancer and early promoter
    578..686     -  rep_origin     f1 ori (fragment): f1 bacteriophage origin of replication; arrow indicates direction of (+) strand synthesis
    687..798     -  polyA_signal   bGH poly(A) signal: bovine growth hormone polyadenylation signal
   1013..1810    -  CDS            IGHG4 (fragment): IGHG4_HUMAN - Experimental evidence at protein level: Swiss-Prot protein existence level 1. Constant region of immunoglobulin heavy chains. Immunoglobulins, also known as antibodies, are membrane-bound or secreted glycoproteins produced by B lymphocytes. In the recognition phase of humoral immunity, the membrane-bound immunoglobulins serve as receptors which, upon binding of a specific antigen, trigger the clonal expansion and differentiation of B lymphocytes into immunoglobulins- secreting plasma cells. Secreted immunoglobulins mediate the effector phase of humoral immunity, which results in
   2198..2235    -  CDS            IgH signal sequence (fragment): signal sequence from the mouse immunoglobulin heavy chain variable region
   2239..2257    -  promoter       SP6 promoter: promoter for bacteriophage SP6 RNA polymerase
   2309..2352    -  intron         CMV intron (fragment): modified intron A from human cytomegalovirus
   2488..2691    -  promoter       CMV promoter: human cytomegalovirus (CMV) immediate early promoter
   2692..2995    -  enhancer       CMV enhancer: human cytomegalovirus immediate early enhancer
   3238..3254    -  protein_bind   lac operator: The lac repressor binds to the lac operator to inhibit transcription in E. coli. This inhibition can be relieved by adding lactose or isopropyl-β-D-thiogalactopyranoside (IPTG). lac repressor encoded by lacI
   3710..3729    +  CDS            lacZα (fragment): LacZα fragment of β-galactosidase; lacZ fragment
   3754..3771    -  terminator     rrnB T2 terminator (fragment): transcription terminator T2 from the E. coli rrnB gene
   3996..4584    -  rep_origin     ori: high-copy-number ColE1/pMB1/pBR322/pUC origin of replication
   4695..4719    +  CDS            KanR (fragment): aminoglycoside phosphotransferase; aph(3')-Ia; confers resistance to kanamycin
   4749..4845    +  promoter       AmpR promoter (fragment): bla
   4848..5708    +  CDS            AmpR: β-lactamase; bla; confers resistance to ampicillin, carbenicillin, and related antibiotics
   5761..5882    -  polyA_signal   SV40 poly(A) signal: SV40 polyadenylation signal
   5877..6002    -  CDS            ble (fragment): BLE_KLEPN - Experimental evidence at protein level: Swiss-Prot protein existence level 1. Binding protein with a strong affinity to the bleomycin family of antibiotics. Binds to CL990; an antimitotic-antibiotic compound. From Klebsiella pneumoniae.
   6012..121     -  CDS            PuroR (fragment) (across the origin): puromycin N-acetyltransferase; pac from Streptomyces; confers resistance to puromycin
>Addgene plasmid #156514 | pD649-HAsp-MPZL2-Fc(DAPA)-AviTag-6xHis | addgene full sequence | sequence record 368846 | Addgene NGS Result
GGTCCGGATCGACGGTGTGGCGCGTGGCGGGGTAGTCGGCGAACGCGGCGGCGAGGGTGCGTACGGCCCT
GGGGACGTCGTCGCGGGTGGCGAGGCGCACCGTGGGCTTGTACTCGGTCATGGTTTAGTTCCTCACCTTG
TCGTATTATACTATGCCGATATACTATGCCGATGATTAATTGTCAACACGTGCTGATCAGATCCGAAAAT
GGATATACAAGCTCCCGGGAGCTTTTTGCAAAAGCCTAGGCCTCCAAAAAAGCCTCCTCACTACTTCTGG
AATAGCTCAGAGGCAGAGGCGGCCTCGGCCTCTGCATAAATAAAAAAAATTAGTCAGCCATGGGGCGGAG
AATGGGCGGAACTGGGCGGAGTTAGGGGCGGGATGGGCGGAGTTAGGGGCGGGACTATGGTTGCTGACTA
ATTGAGATGCATGCTTTGCATACTTCTGCCTGCTGGGGAGCCTGGGGACTTTCCACACCTGGTTGCTGAC
TAATTGAGATGCATGCTTTGCATACTTCTGCCTGCTGGGGAGCCTGGGGACTTTCCACACCCTAACTGAC
ACACATTCCACAGAATTAATTCGCGTTAAATTTTTGTTAAATCAGCTCATTTTTTAACCAATAGGCCGAA
ATCGGCAAAATCCCTTATAAATCAAAAGAATAGACCGAGATAGGGTTGAGTGTTGTGATGCAATTTCCTC
ATTTTATTAGGAAAGGACAGTGGGAGTGGCACCTTCCAGGGTCAAGGAAGGCACGGGGGAGGGGCAAACA
ACAGATGGCTGGCAACTAGAAGGCACAGTCGAGGCTGATTTTCTCTATCTATTTATTTTACTACTCAAGA
CTATCTTGCAAAGTAGAAGAACCCTGTCTGCAGTATGACGACCGTGTATACCCGATTGGCTTACCGGGTA
ACGCGTTGTGCCAGTGACTACAGGCCGGCCTTAGTGGTGATGGTGGTGGTGTTCATGCCACTCAATCTTC
TGAGCCTCGAAAATATCATTAAGACCGCTGCCGCCGGGGCTCAGGCTCAGGGACTTCTGGGTGTAGTGGT
TGTGCAGGGCCTCGTGCATCACGCTGCAGCTGAACACGTTGCCCTGCTGCCACCTGGACTTGTCCACGGT
CAGCTTGCTGTACAGGAAGAAGCTGCCGTCGCTGTCCAGCACTGGGGGGGTGGTCTTGTAGTTGTTCTCG
GGCTGGCCGTTGCTCTCCCACTCCACGGCGATATCGCTGGGGTAGAAGCCCTTCACCAGACAGGTCAGGG
ACACCTGGTTCTTGGTCATCTCCTCCCGGCTGGGGGGCAGGGTGTACACCTGGGGCTCCCGTGGCTGGCC
CTTGGCCTTGCTGATTGTCTTTTCGATTGGGGCAGCCAGGGCCTTGTTGGAGACTTTGCACTTGTATTCT
TTGCCGTTCAGCCAGTCCTGGTGCAGCACGGTCAGCACGGACACCACCCTGTAGGTGCTGTTGTACTGCT
CCTCTCTGGGCTTGGTCTTGGCGTTGTGCACCTCCACGCCGTCCACGTACCAGTTGAACTTCACCTCTGG
GTCCTCGTGGGACACGGCCACCACCACGCAGGTCACCTCGGGGGTCCTGCTGATCATCAGGGTGTCCTTG
GGCTTGGGGGGGAACAGGAACACGGAAGGCCCTCCCAGCAGTTCTGGAGCTGGGCAGGGGGGGCAGGTGT
GGGTCTTGTCGCCGCCCGGCGCGCCAAGGAAGTGGATCTCGCTGAACCGCACGGTGTGCACCACAGACAG
TCTAATCTCGCCGATCACGCCGTCCACGTCAGGAGGGTTCTTCACTTGACAGGTGTAGGTGCCGTTGTCG
TCGAACTGCAGCTTCCACAGCAGGATAGAGGCATCGTATCTCTCGGGGTTGCCGTCCCAGGACACTCTGT
CCTTGAATCTGCCGCTCATAGGCTGGAAGGGGTCGATGTGGTAGTAGAACACGAACTGCTCAGGGCCGCC
ATCCAGAGGTCTAAAGTTCCAGGTCACGGTCAGGGCATCTCCCACAGGGGCAAAGCTGCTAAAGGTGCAC
TTCAGTCTGGCATCGGTGCCGTTCACGGCTTCCAGCACTCTGCTTGTGTAGATTTCCACGGCGGCCGCAG
CGAACACCAGGCAGAAGATGTAGCTCAGGGCAATGATGGTCTTCATGGTGGCGCTAGCAGGCGCGTTTTC
GATAGAACCGAGGTGCAGTTGGACCTGGGAGTGGACACCTGTGGAGAGAAAGGCAAAGTGGATGTTATTC
TATAGTGTCACCTAAATCGTATGTGTATGATACATAAGGTTATGTATTAATTGTAGCCGCGTTCTAACGA
AGCCAAGGGGGTGGGCCTATAGACTCTATAGGCGGTACTTACGTCACTCTTGGCACGGGGAATCCGCGTT
CCAATGCACCGTTCCCGGCCGCGGAGGCTGGATCGGTCCCGGTGTCTTCTATGGAGGTCAAAACAGCGTG
GATGGCGTCTCCAGGCGATCTGACGGTTCACTAAACGAGCTCTGCTTATATAGACCTCCCACCGTACACG
CCTACCGCCCATTTGCGTCAATGGGGCGGAGTTGTTACGACATTTTGGAAAGTCCCGTTGATTTTGGTGC
CAAAACAAACTCCCATTGACGTCAATGGGGTGGAGACTTGGAAATCCCCGTGAGTCAAACCGCTATCCAC
GCCCATTGATGTACTGCCAAAACCGCATCACCATGGTAATAGCGATGACTAATACGTAGATGTACTGCCA
AGTAGGAAAGTCCCATAAGGTCATGTACTGGGCATAATGCCAGGCGGGCCATTTACCGTCATTGACGTCA
ATAGGGGGCGTACTTGGCATATGATACACTTGATGTACTGCCAAGTGGGCAGTTTACCGTAAATACTCCA
CCCATTGACGTCAATGGAAAGTCCCTATTGGCGTTACTATGGGAACATACGTCATTATTGACGTCAATGG
GCGGGGGTCGTTGGGCGGTCAGCCAGGCGGGCCATTTACCGTAAGTTATGTAACGCGGAACTCCATATAT
GGGCTATGAACTAATGACCCCGTAATTGATTACTATTAATAACTAGTCAATAATCAATGCCAACATGGCG
GTCATATTGGACATGAGCCAATATAAATGTACATATTATGATATAGATACAACGTATGCAATGGCCAATA
GCCAATATTGATTTATGCTATATAACCAATGAATAATATGGCTAATGGCCAATATTGAGTCAACGCCACT
GTGCATGAAGCTCGTAATTGTTATCCGCTCACAATTAAGGGCGACACAAAATTTATTCTAAATGATAATA
AATACTGATAACATCTTATAGTTTGTATTATATTTTGTATTATCGTTGACATGTATAATTTTGATATCAA
AAACTGATTTTCCCTTTATTATTTTCGAGATTTATTTTCTTAATTCTCTTTAACAAACTAGAAATATTGT
ATATACAAAAAATCATAAATAATAGATGAATAGTTTAATTATAGGTGTTCATCAATCGAAAAAGCAACGT
ATCTTATTTAAAGTGCGTTGCTTTTTTCTCATTTATAAGGTTAAATAATTCTCATATATCAAGCAAAGTG
ACAGGCGCCCTTAAATATTCTGACAAATGCTCTTTCCCTAAACTCCCCCCATAAAAAAACCCGCCGAAGC
GGGTTTTTACGTTATTTGCGGATTAACGATTACTCGTTATCAGAACCGCCCAGGGGGCCCGAGCTTAAGA
CTGGCCGTCGTTTTACAACACAGAAAGAGTTTGTAGAAACGCAAAAAGGCCATCCGTCAGGGGCCTTCTG
CTTAGTTTGATGCCTGGCAGTTCCCTACTCTCGCCTTCCGCTTCCTCGCTCACTGACTCGCTGCGCTCGG
TCGTTCGGCTGCGGCGAGCGGTATCAGCTCACTCAAAGGCGGTAATACGGTTATCCACAGAATCAGGGGA
TAACGCAGGAAAGAACATGTGAGCAAAAGGCCAGCAAAAGGCCAGGAACCGTAAAAAGGCCGCGTTGCTG
GCGTTTTTCCATAGGCTCCGCCCCCCTGACGAGCATCACAAAAATCGACGCTCAAGTCAGAGGTGGCGAA
ACCCGACAGGACTATAAAGATACCAGGCGTTTCCCCCTGGAAGCTCCCTCGTGCGCTCTCCTGTTCCGAC
CCTGCCGCTTACCGGATACCTGTCCGCCTTTCTCCCTTCGGGAAGCGTGGCGCTTTCTCATAGCTCACGC
TGTAGGTATCTCAGTTCGGTGTAGGTCGTTCGCTCCAAGCTGGGCTGTGTGCACGAACCCCCCGTTCAGC
CCGACCGCTGCGCCTTATCCGGTAACTATCGTCTTGAGTCCAACCCGGTAAGACACGACTTATCGCCACT
GGCAGCAGCCACTGGTAACAGGATTAGCAGAGCGAGGTATGTAGGCGGTGCTACAGAGTTCTTGAAGTGG
TGGGCTAACTACGGCTACACTAGAAGAACAGTATTTGGTATCTGCGCTCTGCTGAAGCCAGTTACCTTCG
GAAAAAGAGTTGGTAGCTCTTGATCCGGCAAACAAACCACCGCTGGTAGCGGTGGTTTTTTTGTTTGCAA
GCAGCAGATTACGCGCAGAAAAAAAGGATCTCAAGAAGATCCTTTGATCTTTTCTACGGGGTCTGACGCT
CAGTGGAACGACGCGCGCGTAACTCACGTTAAGGGATTTTGGTCATGAGCAAGGGGTGTTATGAGCCATA
TTCAGGTATAAATGGGCTCGCGATAATGTTCAGAATTGGTTAATTGGTTGTAACACTGACCCCTATTTGT
TTATTTTTCTAAATACATTCAAATATGTATCCGCTCATGAGACAATAACCCTGATAAATGCTTCAATAAT
ATTGAAAAAGGAAGAATATGAGTATTCAACATTTCCGTGTCGCCCTTATTCCCTTTTTTGCGGCATTTTG
CCTTCCTGTTTTTGCTCACCCAGAAACGCTGGTGAAAGTAAAAGATGCTGAAGATCAGTTGGGTGCACGA
GTGGGTTACATCGAACTGGATCTCAACAGCGGTAAGATCCTTGAGAGTTTTCGCCCCGAAGAACGTTTTC
CAATGATGAGCACTTTTAAAGTTCTGCTATGTGGCGCGGTATTATCCCGTATTGACGCCGGGCAAGAGCA
ACTCGGTCGCCGCATACACTATTCTCAGAATGACTTGGTTGAGTACTCACCAGTCACAGAAAAGCATCTT
ACGGATGGCATGACAGTAAGAGAATTATGCAGTGCTGCCATAACCATGAGTGATAACACTGCGGCCAACT
TACTTCTGACAACGATCGGAGGACCGAAGGAGCTAACCGCTTTTTTGCACAACATGGGGGATCATGTAAC
TCGCCTTGATCGTTGGGAACCGGAGCTGAATGAAGCCATACCAAACGACGAGCGTGACACCACGATGCCT
GTAGCGATGGCAACAACGTTGCGCAAACTATTAACTGGCGAACTACTTACTCTAGCTTCCCGGCAACAAT
TAATAGACTGGATGGAGGCGGATAAAGTTGCAGGACCACTTCTGCGCTCGGCCCTTCCGGCTGGCTGGTT
TATTGCTGATAAATCCGGAGCCGGTGAGCGTGGTTCTCGCGGTATCATCGCAGCGCTGGGGCCAGATGGT
AAGCCCTCCCGTATCGTAGTTATCTACACGACGGGGAGTCAGGCAACTATGGATGAACGAAATAGACAGA
TCGCTGAGATAGGTGCCTCACTGATTAAGCATTGGTAATGACCATGATTACGCCAAGCTCTAGCTAGAGG
TCGACGGTATACAGACATGATAAGATACATTGATGAGTTTGGACAAACCACAACTAGAATGCAGTGAAAA
AAATGCTTTATTTGTGAAATTTGTGATGCTATTGCTTTATTTGTAACCATTATAAGCTGCAATAAACAAG
TTGGGGTGGGCGAAGAACTCCAGCATGAGATCCCCGCGCTGGAGGATCATCCAGCCGGCGTCCCGGAAAA
CGATTCCGAAGCCCAACCTTTCATAGAAGGCGGCGGTGGAATCGAAATCTCGTAGCACGTGTCAGGCACC
GGGCTTGCGGGTCATGCACCAGGTGCGCGGTCCTTCGGGCACCTCGACGTCGGCGGTGACGGTGAAGCCG
AGCCGCTCGTAGAAGGGGAGGTTGCGGGGCGCGGATGTCTCCAGGAAGGCGGGCACCCCGGCGCGCTCGG
CCGCCTCCACTCCGGGGAGCACGACGGCGCTGCCCAGACCCTTGCCCTGGTGGTCGGGCGAGACGCCGAC
GGTGGCCAGGAACCACGCGGGCTCCTTGGGCCGGTGCGGCGCCAGGAGGCCTTCCATCTGTTGCTGCGCG
GCCAGCCGGGAACCGCTCAACTCGGCCATGCGCGGGCCGATCTCGGCGAACACCGCCCCCGCTTCGACGC
TCTCCGGCGTGGTCCAGACCGCCACCGCGGCGCCGTCGTCCGCGACCCACACCTTGCCGATGTCGAGCCC
GACGCGCGTGAGGAAGAGTTCTTGCAGCTCGGTGACCCGCTCGATGTGGC
